Addgene plasmid #183554: shRNA-Ratio-NegCon
Purpose: Designed to test the efficacy of shRNA by assessing the ratio of GFP-fusion protein to RFP (shRNA ratio negative control (Luciferase), Fig S2)
Depositing lab: Erik Dent. Depositing organization: University of Wisconsin, Madison. Publication: A Single Transcript Knockdown-Replacement Strategy Employing 5' UTR Secondary Structures to Precisely Titrate Rescue Protein Translation. Millette MM, Holland ED, Tenpas TJ, Dent EW. Front Genome Ed. 2022 Mar 28;4:803375. doi: 10.3389/fgeed.2022.803375. eCollection 2022. PubMed 35419562.
Backbone
  Vector backbone: shRNA-Ratio
  Vector type: Mammalian Expression
Growth in bacteria
  Bacterial resistance: Ampicillin, 100 μg/mL
  Growth temperature: 37°C
  Growth strain: DH5alpha
  Copy number: High Copy
Gene/Insert
  Gene/Insert name: Luciferase shRNA
  gRNA/shRNA sequence: TAATATTCCAAAATGATATGAC
  Species: Other
  Promoter: CBh
  Cloning method: Gibson Cloning
Terms and licenses: Academic/Nonprofit Terms; Industry Terms: Not Available to Industry
How to cite: shRNA-Ratio-NegCon was a gift from Erik Dent (Addgene plasmid # 183554 ; http://n2t.net/addgene:183554 ; RRID:Addgene_183554)
