[The description below was written by a language model from this plasmid's Addgene catalogue record and pLannotate feature annotations shown in this document.]
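Description:
shRNA-Ratio-NegCon is a 6.9 kb mammalian expression plasmid built on the shRNA-Ratio backbone and used as the negative control in a two-colour assay for shRNA efficacy. It is maintained in E. coli through a high-copy ColE1/pUC-type origin and selected with ampicillin via the AmpR (β-lactamase) gene and its own promoter. Remnants of lac regulatory elements and an SV40 origin with an SV40 poly(A) signal also sit in the backbone. No mammalian selection marker is annotated.

The payload consists of two tandem, same-orientation expression units, each driven by a CBh-type promoter (CMV enhancer, chicken β-actin promoter and the hybrid CBA/MVM intron). The first unit encodes the green fluorescent protein mClover3 followed by a bGH poly(A) signal. In this unit the β-actin promoter is annotated only as fragments. The catalogue purpose indicates that green fluorescence is meant to come from a GFP-fusion protein serving as the knockdown target, but no fusion partner is annotated here. The second unit encodes the red fluorescent protein mScarlet-I, followed by miR-30a flanking sequence and a rabbit β-globin poly(A) signal. This arrangement suggests that the shRNA is embedded in a miR-30-style context in the 3′ region of the mScarlet-I transcript, so that red fluorescence marks and scales with shRNA expression. The hairpin itself and the 5′ miR-30a arm are not annotated in the feature table.

In this version the shRNA targets luciferase, which is not expected to affect the green reporter. The resulting GFP-to-RFP ratio therefore provides the no-knockdown baseline for comparison with constructs carrying test shRNAs.
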