Features (pLannotate 1.2.2; 25 found; start..end, strand, type, name):
     12..297     +  enhancer       CMV enhancer: human cytomegalovirus immediate early enhancer; contains an 18-bp deletion relative to the standard CMV enhancer
    299..420     +  promoter       chicken β-actin promoter (fragment): contains a 21-bp deletion relative to the standard chicken β-actin promoter
    449..470     +  promoter       chicken β-actin promoter (fragment): No description available
    577..804     +  intron         hybrid intron: hybrid between chicken β-actin (CBA) and minute virus of mice (MMV) introns (Gray et al., 2011)
    834..1550    +  CDS            mClover3: mClover3 is a basic (constitutively fluorescent) green/yellow fluorescent protein published in 2016, derived from Aequorea victoria. It is reported to be a rapidly-maturing monomer with high acid sensitivity.
   1636..1747    +  polyA_signal   bGH poly(A) signal: bovine growth hormone polyadenylation signal
   1911..2196    +  enhancer       CMV enhancer: human cytomegalovirus immediate early enhancer; contains an 18-bp deletion relative to the standard CMV enhancer
   2198..2475    +  promoter       chicken β-actin promoter: No description available
   2476..2703    +  intron         hybrid intron: hybrid between chicken β-actin (CBA) and minute virus of mice (MMV) introns (Gray et al., 2011)
   2715..3410    +  CDS            mScarlet-I: mScarlet-I is a basic (constitutively fluorescent) red fluorescent protein published in 2016, derived from synthetic construct. It is reported to be a rapidly-maturing monomer with moderate acid sensitivity.
   3617..3743    +  ncRNA          3' miR-30a: sequence downstream of the 71-nt precursor of the human miR-30a microRNA (Zeng et al., 2002) miRNA
   3773..3812    +  promoter       PGK promoter (fragment): mouse phosphoglycerate kinase 1 promoter
   3818..3889    +  CDS            HBB (fragment): HBB_PONPY - Experimental evidence at transcript level: Swiss-Prot protein existence level 2. Involved in oxygen transport from the lung to the various peripheral tissues. From Pongo pygmaeus (Bornean orangutan).
   3960..4015    +  polyA_signal   β-globin poly(A) signal: rabbit β-globin polyadenylation signal (Gil and Proudfoot, 1987)
   4400..4416    -  protein_bind   lac operator: The lac repressor binds to the lac operator to inhibit transcription in E. coli. This inhibition can be relieved by adding lactose or isopropyl-β-D-thiogalactopyranoside (IPTG). lac repressor encoded by lacI
   4424..4454    -  promoter       lac promoter: promoter for the E. coli lac operon
   4469..4490    -  protein_bind   CAP binding site: CAP binding activates transcription in the presence of cAMP. E. coli catabolite activator protein
   4503..4542    -  CDS            lacI (fragment): lac repressor; lacI; The lac repressor binds to the lac operator to inhibit transcription in E. coli. This inhibition can be relieved by adding lactose or isopropyl-β-D-thiogalactopyranoside (IPTG).
   4549..4571    +  promoter       SV40 promoter (fragment): SV40 enhancer and early promoter
   4595..4730    +  rep_origin     SV40 ori: SV40 origin of replication
   4750..4884    +  polyA_signal   SV40 poly(A) signal: SV40 polyadenylation signal
   4886..4940    -  CDS            lacI (fragment): lac repressor; lacI; The lac repressor binds to the lac operator to inhibit transcription in E. coli. This inhibition can be relieved by adding lactose or isopropyl-β-D-thiogalactopyranoside (IPTG).
   5123..5711    -  rep_origin     ori: high-copy-number ColE1/pMB1/pBR322/pUC origin of replication
   5882..6742    -  CDS            AmpR: β-lactamase; bla; confers resistance to ampicillin, carbenicillin, and related antibiotics
   6743..6847    -  promoter       AmpR promoter: bla
>Addgene plasmid #183554 | shRNA-Ratio-NegCon | addgene full sequence | sequence record 365398 | Addgene NGS Result
GTCGACGTACCCGTTACATAACTTACGGTAAATGGCCCGCCTGGCTGACCGCCCAACGACCCCCGCCCAT
TGACGTCAATAGTAACGCCAATAGGGACTTTCCATTGACGTCAATGGGTGGAGTATTTACGGTAAACTGC
CCACTTGGCAGTACATCAAGTGTATCATATGCCAAGTACGCCCCCTATTGACGTCAATGACGGTAAATGG
CCCGCCTGGCATTGTGCCCAGTACATGACCTTATGGGACTTTCCTACTTGGCAGTACATCTACGTATTAG
TCATCGCTATTACCATGGTCGAGGTGAGCCCCACGTTCTGCTTCACTCTCCCCATCTCCCCCCCCTCCCC
ACCCCCAATTTTGTATTTATTTATTTTTTAATTATTTTGTGCAGCGATGGGGGCGGGGGGGGGGGGGGGG
SGCGCSCCGGGGGGGGGGGGGGGGGGGGGGGGGGGGGGGGGGGGGGGGGGGGGGGGGGGGGGGGSRGCCA
AWCAGRGSGGSGCGCYCCGAAAGTTTCCTTTTWTGGCGRGGSGGSGGSGGCGGCGGCCCTATAAAAAGCG
AAGCGCGCGGCGGGCGGGAGTCGCTGCGCGCTGCCTTCGCCCCGTGCCCCGCTCCGCCGCCGCCTCGCGC
CGCCCGCCCCGGCTCTGACTGACCGCGTTACTCCCACAGGTGAGCGGGCGGGACGGCCCTTCTCCTCCGG
GCTGTAATTAGCTGAGCAAGAGGTAAGGGTTTAAGGGATGGTTGGTTGGTGGGGTATTAATGTTTAATTA
CCTGGAGCACCTGCCTGAAATCACTTTTTTTCAGGTTGGACCGGTTATACTGCGGCCGCCACCATGGTGA
GCAAGGGCGAGGAGCTGTTCACCGGGGTGGTGCCCATCCTGGTCGAGCTGGACGGCGACGTAAACGGCCA
CAAGTTCAGCGTCCGCGGCGAGGGCGAGGGCGATGCCACCAACGGCAAGCTGACCCTGAAGTTCATCTGC
ACCACCGGCAAGCTGCCCGTGCCCTGGCCCACCCTCGTGACCACCTTCGGCTACGGCGTGGCCTGCTTCA
GCCGCTACCCCGACCACATGAAGCAGCACGACTTCTTCAAGTCCGCCATGCCCGAAGGCTACGTCCAGGA
GCGCACCATCTCTTTCAAGGACGACGGTACCTACAAGACCCGCGCCGAGGTGAAGTTCGAGGGCGACACC
CTGGTGAACCGCATCGAGCTGAAGGGCATCGACTTCAAGGAGGACGGCAACATCCTGGGGCACAAGCTGG
AGTACAACTTCAACAGCCACTACGTCTATATCACGGCCGACAAGCAGAAGAACTGCATCAAGGCTAACTT
CAAGATCCGCCACAACGTTGAGGACGGCAGCGTGCAGCTCGCCGACCACTACCAGCAGAACACCCCCATC
GGCGACGGCCCCGTGCTGCTGCCCGACAACCACTACCTGAGCCATCAGTCCAAGCTGAGCAAAGACCCCA
ACGAGAAGCGCGATCACATGGTCCTGCTGGAGTTCGTGACCGCCGCCGGGATTACACATGGCATGGACGA
GCTGTACAAGTAGCCTGCAGGGACGAGTTTATCTGTACCTTCAACCAGAGTCTTTGATCTACAAAGGAGC
TACAGATACTACTTTAAGGCGCGCCCTGTGCCTTCTAGTTGCCAGCCATCTGTTGTTTGCCCCTCCCCCG
TGCCTTCCTTGACCCTGGAAGGTGCCACTCCCACTGTCCTTTCCTAATAAAATGAGGAAATTGCATCGCA
TTGTCTGAGTAGGTGTCATTCTATTCTGGGGGGTGGGGTGGGGCAGGACAGCAAGGGGGAGGATTGGGAA
GAGAATAGCAGGCATGATGGGGACTCGGTACCAAATTCCAGAAAAGAGGCCTCCCGAAAGGGGGGCCTTT
TTTCGTTTTGGTCCGATATCCGTTACATAACTTACGGTAAATGGCCCGCCTGGCTGACCGCCCAACGACC
CCCGCCCATTGACGTCAATAGTAACGCCAATAGGGACTTTCCATTGACGTCAATGGGTGGAGTATTTACG
GTAAACTGCCCACTTGGCAGTACATCAAGTGTATCATATGCCAAGTACGCCCCCTATTGACGTCAATGAC
GGTAAATGGCCCGCCTGGCATTGTGCCCAGTACATGACCTTATGGGACTTTCCTACTTGGCAGTACATCT
ACGTATTAGTCATCGCTATTACCATGGTCGAGGTGAGCCCCACGTTCTGCTTCACTCTCCCCATCTCCCC
CCCCYCCCCMCCCCCAATTTTGTATTTWTTTWTTTTTTAATTWTTTTGKGCRGSGRKGGGGGSGGGGGGG
GGGGGGGGGCGCGCGCCAGGCGGGGCGGGGCGGGGCGAGGGGCGGGGCGGGGCGAGGCGGAGAGGTGCGG
CGGCAGCCAATCAGAGCGGCGCGCTCCGAAAGTTTCCTTTTATGGCGAGGCGGCGGCGGCGGCGGCCCTA
TAAAAAGCGAAGCGCGCGGCGGGCGGGAGTCGCTGCGCGCTGCCTTCGCCCCGTGCCCCGCTCCGCCGCC
GCCTCGCGCCGCCCGCCCCGGCTCTGACTGACCGCGTTACTCCCACAGGTGAGCGGGCGGGACGGCCCTT
CTCCTCCGGGCTGTAATTAGCTGAGCAAGAGGTAAGGGTTTAAGGGATGGTTGGTTGGTGGGGTATTAAT
GTTTAATTACCTGGAGCACCTGCCTGAAATCACTTTTTTTCAGGTTGGACTAGTATGGTGAGTAAAGGAG
AGGCCGTTATAAAAGAGTTCATGCGGTTCAAGGTACACATGGAGGGATCAATGAACGGACACGAGTTCGA
AATCGAAGGGGAAGGAGAGGGCAGGCCCTATGAGGGTACTCAGACCGCCAAACTCAAAGTGACAAAGGGA
GGCCCTTTGCCTTTCTCTTGGGACATCTTGTCACCACAATTTATGTATGGCTCCCGAGCATTTATAAAAC
ACCCAGCAGACATACCCGATTACTACAAGCAGTCTTTCCCAGAAGGTTTTAAATGGGAAAGGGTCATGAA
CTTTGAGGATGGTGGTGCTGTGACGGTGACGCAGGATACTTCTTTGGAGGACGGAACACTCATCTACAAG
GTAAAGCTCAGGGGCACGAACTTCCCGCCGGACGGACCAGTCATGCAGAAAAAGACTATGGGATGGGAGG
CTTCCACCGAACGGTTGTATCCCGAGGACGGTGTTTTGAAGGGAGATATAAAAATGGCTCTTCGGCTGAA
AGATGGAGGCAGATACTTGGCAGATTTTAAGACCACGTATAAGGCAAAAAAACCAGTGCAAATGCCGGGA
GCATATAACGTTGACCGCAAACTGGACATCACCTCACATAACGAGGATTATACAGTAGTAGAACAGTACG
AAAGAAGCGAAGGGAGGCACAGCACCGGGGGTATGGATGAGCTGTATAAGTGATAGGCATGCTGTTTGAA
TGAGGCTTCAGTACTTTACAGAATCGTTGCCTGCACATCTTGGAAACACTTGCTGGGATTACTTCGACTT
CTTAACCCAACAGAAGGCTCGAGAAGGTATATTGCTGTTGACAGTGAGCGATCATATCATTTTGGAATAT
TATAGTGAAGCCACAGATGTATAATATTCCAAAATGATATGACTGCCTACTGCCTCGGACTTCAAGGGGC
TAGAATTCGAGCAATTATCTTGTTTACTAAAACTGAATACCTTGCTATCTCTTTGATACATTTTTACAAA
GCTGAATTAAAATGGTATAAATTAAATCACTTTTTTCAATTGACGCGTGATCTAATTCTACCGGGTAGGG
GAGGCGCTTTTCCCAAGGCAGTCTGGAGCATGGCCGCACTCCTCAGGTGCAGGCTGCCTATCAGAAGGTG
GTGGCTGGTGTGGCCAATGCCCTGGCTCACAAATACCACTGAGATCTTTTTCCCTCTGCCAAAAATTATG
GGGACATCATGAAGCCCCTTGAGCATCTGACTTCTGGCTAATAAAGGAAATTTATTTTCATTGCAATAGT
GTGTTGGAATTTTTTGTGTCTCTCACTCGGAAGGACATATGGGAGGGCAAATCATTTAAAACATCAGAAT
GAGTATTTGGTTTAGAGTTTGGCAACATATGCCCATATGCTGGCTGCCATGAACAAAGGTTGGCTATAAA
GAGGTCATCAGTATATGAAACAGCCCCCTGCTGTCCATTCCTTATTCCATAGAAAAGCCTTGACTTGAGG
TTAGATTTTTTTTATATTTTGTTTTGTGTTATTTTTTTCTTTAACATCCCTAAAATTTTCCTTACATGTT
TTACTAGCCAGATTTTTCCTCCTCTCCTGACTACTCCCAGTCATAGCTGTCCCTCTTCTCTTATGGAGAT
CCCTCGACCTGCAGCCCAAGCTTGGCGTAATCATGGTCATAGCTGTTTCCTGTGTGAAATTGTTATCCGC
TCACAATTCCACACAACATACGAGCCGGAAGCATAAAGTGTAAAGCCTGGGGTGCCTAATGAGTGAGCTA
ACTCACATTAATTGCGTTGCGCTCACTGCCCGCTTTCCAGTCGGGAAACCTGTCGTGCCAGCGGATCCGC
ATCTCAATTAGTCAGCAACCATAGTCCCGCCCCTAACTCCGCCCATCCCGCCCCTAACTCCGCCCAGTTC
CGCCCATTCTCCGCCCCATGGCTGACTAATTTTTTTTATTTATGCAGAGGCCGAGGCCGCCTCGGCCTCT
GAGCTATTCCAGAAGTAGTGAGGAGGCTTTTTTGGAGGCCTAGGCTTTTGCAAAAAGCTAACTTGTTTAT
TGCAGCTTATAATGGTTACAAATAAAGCAATAGCATCACAAATTTCACAAATAAAGCATTTTTTTCACTG
CATTCTAGTTGTGGTTTGTCCAAACTCATCAATGTATCTTATCATGTCTGGATCCGCTGCATTAATGAAT
CGGCCAACGCGCGGGGAGAGGCGGTTTGCGTATTGGGCGCTCTTCCGCTTCCTCGCTCACTGACTCGCTG
CGCTCGGTCGTTCGGCTGCGGCGAGCGGTATCAGCTCACTCAAAGGCGGTAATACGGTTATCCACAGAAT
CAGGGGATAACGCAGGAAAGAACATGTGAGCAAAAGGCCAGCAAAAGGCCAGGAACCGTAAAAAGGCCGC
GTTGCTGGCGTTTTTCCATAGGCTCCGCCCCCCTGACGAGCATCACAAAAATCGACGCTCAAGTCAGAGG
TGGCGAAACCCGACAGGACTATAAAGATACCAGGCGTTTCCCCCTGGAAGCTCCCTCGTGCGCTCTCCTG
TTCCGACCCTGCCGCTTACCGGATACCTGTCCGCCTTTCTCCCTTCGGGAAGCGTGGCGCTTTCTCATAG
CTCACGCTGTAGGTATCTCAGTTCGGTGTAGGTCGTTCGCTCCAAGCTGGGCTGTGTGCACGAACCCCCC
GTTCAGCCCGACCGCTGCGCCTTATCCGGTAACTATCGTCTTGAGTCCAACCCGGTAAGACACGACTTAT
CGCCACTGGCAGCAGCCACTGGTAACAGGATTAGCAGAGCGAGGTATGTAGGCGGTGCTACAGAGTTCTT
GAAGTGGTGGCCTAACTACGGCTACACTAGAAGAACAGTATTTGGTATCTGCGCTCTGCTGAAGCCAGTT
ACCTTCGGAAAAAGAGTTGGTAGCTCTTGATCCGGCAAACAAACCACCGCTGGTAGCGGTGGTTTTTTTG
TTTGCAAGCAGCAGATTACGCGCAGAAAAAAAGGATCTCAAGAAGATCCTTTGATCTTTTCTACGGGGTC
TGACGCTCAGTGGAACGAAAACTCACGTTAAGGGATTTTGGTCATGAGATTATCAAAAAGGATCTTCACC
TAGATCCTTTTAAATTAAAAATGAAGTTTTAAATCAATCTAAAGTATATATGAGTAAACTTGGTCTGACA
GTTACCAATGCTTAATCAGTGAGGCACCTATCTCAGCGATCTGTCTATTTCGTTCATCCATAGTTGCCTG
ACTCCCCGTCGTGTAGATAACTACGATACGGGAGGGCTTACCATCTGGCCCCAGTGCTGCAATGATACCG
CGAGACCCACGCTCACCGGCTCCAGATTTATCAGCAATAAACCAGCCAGCCGGAAGGGCCGAGCGCAGAA
GTGGTCCTGCAACTTTATCCGCCTCCATCCAGTCTATTAATTGTTGCCGGGAAGCTAGAGTAAGTAGTTC
GCCAGTTAATAGTTTGCGCAACGTTGTTGCCATTGCTACAGGCATCGTGGTGTCACGCTCGTCGTTTGGT
ATGGCTTCATTCAGCTCCGGTTCCCAACGATCAAGGCGAGTTACATGATCCCCCATGTTGTGCAAAAAAG
CGGTTAGCTCCTTCGGTCCTCCGATCGTTGTCAGAAGTAAGTTGGCCGCAGTGTTATCACTCATGGTTAT
GGCAGCACTGCATAATTCTCTTACTGTCATGCCATCCGTAAGATGCTTTTCTGTGACTGGTGAGTACTCA
ACCAAGTCATTCTGAGAATAGTGTATGCGGCGACCGAGTTGCTCTTGCCCGGCGTCAATACGGGATAATA
CCGCGCCACATAGCAGAACTTTAAAAGTGCTCATCATTGGAAAACGTTCTTCGGGGCGAAAACTCTCAAG
GATCTTACCGCTGTTGAGATCCAGTTCGATGTAACCCACTCGTGCACCCAACTGATCTTCAGCATCTTTT
ACTTTCACCAGCGTTTCTGGGTGAGCAAAAACAGGAAGGCAAAATGCCGCAAAAAAGGGAATAAGGGCGA
CACGGAAATGTTGAATACTCATACTCTTCCTTTTTCAATATTATTGAAGCATTTATCAGGGTTATTGTCT
CATGAGCGGATACATATTTGAATGTATTTAGAAAAATAAACAAATAGGGGTTCCGCGCACATTTCCCCGA
AAAGTGCCACCTG
